Addgene plasmid #112575: pExp-TF
Purpose: (Empty Backbone) Used for expression of protein in E. coli as TEV cleavable N-terminual 8His and TF (Trigger factor (tig) from E. coli) fusions with optional C-terminal StrepII-tag
Depositing lab: Marko Hyvönen. Depositing organization: University of Cambridge.
Backbone
  Vector backbone: pOP2S
  Vector type: Bacterial Expression
  Tag / fusion protein: 8xHis-TriggerFactor (N terminal on backbone); Strep tag (C terminal on backbone)
Growth in bacteria
  Bacterial resistance: Ampicillin, 100 μg/mL
  Growth temperature: 37°C
  Growth strain: DH5alpha
  Copy number: High Copy
Gene/Insert
  Gene/Insert name: None
  Tag / fusion protein: 8xHis-TriggerFactor (N terminal on backbone); Strep tag (C terminal on backbone)
Terms and licenses: Academic/Nonprofit Terms; Industry Terms: Not Available to Industry
Depositor comments: Contains N-terminal 8xHis, fusion partner: TF (Trigger factor (tig) from E. coli, UniProtKB: P0A850, PMID: 18476832) followed by TEV protease cleavage site, optional C-terminal StrepII-tag. Cloning of GOI between BsaI and XhoI or HindIII
How to cite: pExp-TF was a gift from Marko Hyvönen (Addgene plasmid # 112575 ; http://n2t.net/addgene:112575 ; RRID:Addgene_112575)
