[The description below was written by a language model from this plasmid's Addgene catalogue record and pLannotate feature annotations shown in this document.]
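Description:
pExp-TF is an empty bacterial expression backbone derived from pOP2S, designed for producing recombinant proteins in E. coli as fusions to the E. coli chaperone trigger factor (tig). It is a 5,759 nt plasmid that carries a high-copy ColE1/pUC-type origin and a β-lactamase gene for ampicillin selection. Only a short remnant of rop is annotated, consistent with the high copy number recorded. The annotation also picks up fragments of f1/M13 phage origins, bom, lacZα, a pUC multiple cloning site and an antisense SP6 promoter. These appear to be vestiges of the backbone's construction rather than functional parts of the expression unit.

Expression is driven by a T7 promoter overlapped by a lac operator, followed by the phage T7 gene 10 ribosome binding site. A full-length lacI gene under the stronger lacIq promoter supplies repressor from the plasmid. Transcription is therefore held off until induced with IPTG, and it needs a host that provides T7 RNA polymerase. The open reading frame begins with an 8xHis tag and continues through trigger factor to a TEV protease recognition site. A StrepII tag sequence lies downstream of the cloning position, and a T7 terminator closes the unit. According to the depositor, a gene of interest is inserted between BsaI and either XhoI or HindIII, and the C-terminal StrepII tag is optional.

The trigger factor fusion partner is commonly used to aid solubility and folding. The His and Strep tags allow affinity purification from either end of the protein. TEV cleavage then removes the N-terminal His–trigger factor portion from the target. No insert is present in the deposited plasmid.
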