Features (pLannotate 1.2.2; 24 found; start..end, strand, type, name):
      1..19      +  promoter       T7 promoter: promoter for bacteriophage T7 RNA polymerase
     19..43      +  protein_bind   lac operator: The lac repressor binds to the lac operator to inhibit transcription in E. coli. This inhibition can be relieved by adding lactose or isopropyl-β-D-thiogalactopyranoside (IPTG). lac repressor encoded by lacI
     56..78      +  RBS            RBS: efficient ribosome binding site from bacteriophage T7 gene 10 (Olins and Rangwala, 1989)
     92..115     +  CDS            8xHis: 8xHis affinity tag
    131..1422    +  CDS            Trigger Factor (fragment) (sequence withheld): ribosome-associated chaperone from E. coli (Hoffmann et al., 2010)
   1433..1450    +  CDS            TEV site (fragment): tobacco etch virus (TEV) protease recognition and cleavage site
   1476..1498    +  CDS            Strep-Tag II (fragment): peptide that binds Strep-Tactin®, an engineered form of streptavidin
   1513..1531    -  promoter       SP6 promoter: promoter for bacteriophage SP6 RNA polymerase
   1546..1595    +  CDS            SET1 (fragment): solubility-enhancement tag derived from T7 phage gene 10B
   1603..1650    +  terminator     T7 terminator: transcription terminator for bacteriophage T7 RNA polymerase
   1679..1745    +  CDS            lacZα (fragment): LacZα fragment of β-galactosidase; lacZ fragment
   1749..1970    -  rep_origin     M13 ori (fragment) (sequence partly withheld): M13 bacteriophage origin of replication; arrow indicates direction of (+) strand synthesis
   1971..1991    -  misc_feature   MCS (fragment): pUC18/19 multiple cloning site
   1990..2008    -  promoter       lac UV5 promoter (fragment): E. coli lac promoter with an "up" mutation
   2023..2044    -  protein_bind   CAP binding site: CAP binding activates transcription in the presence of cAMP. E. coli catabolite activator protein
   2057..3139    -  CDS            lacI: lac repressor; lacI; The lac repressor binds to the lac operator to inhibit transcription in E. coli. This inhibition can be relieved by adding lactose or isopropyl-β-D-thiogalactopyranoside (IPTG).
   3140..3217    -  promoter       lacIq promoter: lacI (mutant); In the lacIq allele, a single base change in the promoter boosts expression of the lacI gene about 10-fold.
   3232..3462    -  rep_origin     f1 ori (fragment) (sequence partly withheld): f1 bacteriophage origin of replication; arrow indicates direction of (+) strand synthesis
   3463..3562    -  misc_feature   bom (fragment): basis of mobility region from pBR322
   3664..3699    -  CDS            rop (fragment): Rop protein, which maintains plasmids at low copy number; rop
   3794..3898    +  promoter       AmpR promoter: bla
   3899..4759    +  CDS            AmpR: β-lactamase; bla; confers resistance to ampicillin, carbenicillin, and related antibiotics
   4930..5518    +  rep_origin     ori: high-copy-number ColE1/pMB1/pBR322/pUC origin of replication
   5701..5757    +  CDS            lacI (fragment): lac repressor; lacI; The lac repressor binds to the lac operator to inhibit transcription in E. coli. This inhibition can be relieved by adding lactose or isopropyl-β-D-thiogalactopyranoside (IPTG).
>Addgene plasmid #112575 | pExp-TF | addgene full sequence | sequence record 217211 | Addgene NGS Result
TAATACGACTCACTATAGGGAATTGTGAGCGGATAACAATTCCTCTAGAAATAATTTTGTTTAACTTTAA
GAAGGAGATATATCCATGAATCACCATCACCATCACCATCACCATTCTGGCACTAGTGGC
[1293 nt withheld, positions 131-1423]
AGCGGTACCGAAAACCTGTACTTCCAGTGAGACCTTAATTAACTCGAGCGCATGGAGCCACCCGCAGTTC
GAAAAATAAGCTTGAGTATTCTATAGTGTCACCTAAATCCCAGCTTGATCCGGCTGCTAACAAAGCCCGA
AAGGAAGCTGAGTTGGCTGCTGCCACCGCTGAGCAATAACTAGCATAACCCCTTGGGGCCTCTAAACGGG
TCTTGAGGGGTTTTTTGCTGAAAGGAGGAACTATATCCGGATAACCTGGCGTAATAGCGAAGAGGCCCGC
ACCGATCGCCCTTCCCAACAGTTGCGCAGCCTGAATGGCGAATGGAAATTGTAAGCGTTAATATTTTGTT
AAAATTCGCGTTAAATTTTTGTTAAATCAGCTCATTTTTTAACCAATAGGCCGAAATCGGCAAAATCCCT
TATAAATCAAAAGAATAGACCGAGATAGGGT
[37 nt withheld, positions 1875-1911]
AAAGAACGTGGACTCCAACGTCAAAGG
[32 nt withheld, positions 1939-1970]
AGCTTGCATGCCTGCAGGTCGGAAGCATAAAGTGTAAAGCCTGGGGTGCCTAATGAGTGAGCTAACTTAC
ATTAATTGCGTTGCGCTCACTGCCCGCTTTCCAGTCGGGAAACCTGTCGTGCCAGCTGCATTAATGAATC
GGCCAACGCGCGGGGAGAGGCGGTTTGCGTATTGGGCGCCAGGGTGGTTTTTCTTTTCACCAGTGAGACG
GGCAACAGCTGATTGCCCTTCACCGCCTGGCCCTGAGAGAGTTGCAGCAAGCGGTCCACGCTGGTTTGCC
CCAGCAGGCGAAAATCCTGTTTGATGGTGGTTAACGGCGGGATATAACATGAGCTGTCTTCGGTATCGTC
GTATCCCACTACCGAGATATCCGCACCAACGCGCAGCCCGGACTCGGTAATGGCGCGCATTGCGCCCAGC
GCCATCTGATCGTTGGCAACCAGCATCGCAGTGGGAACGATGCCCTCATTCAGCATTTGCATGGTTTGTT
GAAAACCGGACATGGCACTCCAGTCGCCTTCCCGTTCCGCTATCGGCTGAATTTGATTGCGAGTGAGATA
TTTATGCCAGCCAGCCAGACGCAGACGCGCCGAGACAGAACTTAATGGGCCCGCTAACAGCGCGATTTGC
TGGTGACCCAATGCGACCAGATGCTCCACGCCCAGTCGCGTACCGTCTTCATGGGAGAAAATAATACTGT
TGATGGGTGTCTGGTCAGAGACATCAAGAAATAACGCCGGAACATTAGTGCAGGCAGCTTCCACAGCAAT
GGCATCCTGGTCATCCAGCGGATAGTTAATGATCAGCCCACTGACGCGTTGCGCGAGAAGATTGTGCACC
GCCGCTTTACAGGCTTCGACGCCGCTTCGTTCTACCATCGACACCACCACGCTGGCACCCAGTTGATCGG
CGCGAGATTTAATCGCCGCGACAATTTGCGACGGCGCGTGCAGGGCCAGACTGGAGGTGGCAACGCCAAT
CAGCAACGACTGTTTGCCCGCCAGTTGTTGTGCCACGCGGTTGGGAATGTAATTCAGCTCCGCCATCGCC
GCTTCCACTTTTTCCCGCGTTTTCGCAGAAACGTGGCTGGCCTGGTTCACCACGCGGGAAACGGTCTGAT
AAGAGACACCGGCATACTCTGCGACATCGTATAACGTTACTGGTTTCACATTCACCACCCTGAATTGACT
CTCTTCCGGGCGCTATCATGCCATACCGCGAAAGGTTTTGCACCATTCGATGGTGTCGGCGAGCTCGAAT
TGTGAACCATCACCCT
[91 nt withheld, positions 3247-3337]
G
[124 nt withheld, positions 3339-3462]
CCTGATGCGGTATTTTCTCCTTACGCATCTGTGCGGTATTTCACACCGCATATGGTGCACTCTCAGTACA
ATCTGCTCTGATGCCGCATAGTTAAGCCAGCCCCGACACCCGCCAACACCCGCTGACGCGCCCTGACGGG
CTTGTCTGCTCCCGGCATCCGCTTACAGACAAGCTGTGACCGTCTCCGGGAGCTGCATGTGTCAGAGGTT
TTCACCGTCATCACCGAAACGCGCGAGACGAAAGGGCCTCGTGATACGCCTATTTTTATAGGTTAATGTC
ATGATAATAATGGTTTCTTAGACGTCAGGTGGCACTTTTCGGGGAAATGTGCGCGGAACCCCTATTTGTT
TATTTTTCTAAATACATTCAAATATGTATCCGCTCATGAGACAATAACCCTGATAAATGCTTCAATAATA
TTGAAAAAGGAAGAGTATGAGTATTCAACATTTCCGTGTCGCCCTTATTCCCTTTTTTGCGGCATTTTGC
CTTCCTGTTTTTGCTCACCCAGAAACGCTGGTGAAAGTAAAAGATGCTGAAGATCAGTTGGGTGCACGAG
TGGGTTACATCGAACTGGATCTCAACAGCGGTAAGATCCTTGAGAGTTTTCGCCCCGAAGAACGTTTTCC
AATGATGAGCACTTTTAAAGTTCTGCTATGTGGCGCGGTATTATCCCGTATTGACGCCGGGCAAGAGCAA
CTCGGTCGCCGCATACACTATTCTCAGAATGACTTGGTTGAGTACTCACCAGTCACAGAAAAGCATCTTA
CGGATGGCATGACAGTAAGAGAATTATGCAGTGCTGCCATAACCATGAGTGATAACACTGCGGCCAACTT
ACTTCTGACAACGATCGGAGGACCGAAGGAGCTAACCGCTTTTTTGCACAACATGGGGGATCATGTAACT
CGCCTTGATCGTTGGGAACCGGAGCTGAATGAAGCCATACCAAACGACGAGCGTGACACCACGATGCCTG
TAGCAATGGCAACAACGTTGCGCAAACTATTAACTGGCGAACTACTTACTCTAGCTTCCCGGCAACAATT
AATAGACTGGATGGAGGCGGATAAAGTTGCAGGACCACTTCTGCGCTCGGCCCTTCCGGCTGGCTGGTTT
ATTGCTGATAAATCTGGAGCCGGTGAGCGTGGTTCTCGCGGTATCATTGCAGCACTGGGGCCAGATGGTA
AGCCCTCCCGTATCGTAGTTATCTACACGACGGGGAGTCAGGCAACTATGGATGAACGAAATAGACAGAT
CGCTGAGATAGGTGCCTCACTGATTAAGCATTGGTAACTGTCAGACCAAGTTTACTCATATATACTTTAG
ATTGATTTAAAACTTCATTTTTAATTTAAAAGGATCTAGGTGAAGATCCTTTTTGATAATCTCATGACCA
AAATCCCTTAACGTGAGTTTTCGTTCCACTGAGCGTCAGACCCCGTAGAAAAGATCAAAGGATCTTCTTG
AGATCCTTTTTTTCTGCGCGTAATCTGCTGCTTGCAAACAAAAAAACCACCGCTACCAGCGGTGGTTTGT
TTGCCGGATCAAGAGCTACCAACTCTTTTTCCGAAGGTAACTGGCTTCAGCAGAGCGCAGATACCAAATA
CTGTTCTTCTAGTGTAGCCGTAGTTAGGCCACCACTTCAAGAACTCTGTAGCACCGCCTACATACCTCGC
TCTGCTAATCCTGTTACCAGTGGCTGCTGCCAGTGGCGATAAGTCGTGTCTTACCGGGTTGGACTCAAGA
CGATAGTTACCGGATAAGGCGCAGCGGTCGGGCTGAACGGGGGGTTCGTGCACACAGCCCAGCTTGGAGC
GAACGACCTACACCGAACTGAGATACCTACAGCGTGAGCTATGAGAAAGCGCCACGCTTCCCGAAGGGAG
AAAGGCGGACAGGTATCCGGTAAGCGGCAGGGTCGGAACAGGAGAGCGCACGAGGGAGCTTCCAGGGGGA
AACGCCTGGTATCTTTATAGTCCTGTCGGGTTTCGCCACCTCTGACTTGAGCGTCGATTTTTGTGATGCT
CGTCAGGGGGGCGGAGCCTATGGAAAAACGCCAGCAACGCGGCCTTTTTACGGTTCCTGGCCTTTTGCTG
GCCTTTTGCTCACATGTTCTTTCCTGCGTTATCCCCTGATTCTGTGGATAACCGTATTACCGCCTTTGAG
TGAGCTGATACCGCTCGCCGCAGCCGAACGACCGAGCGCAGCGAGTCAGTGAGCGAGGAAGCGGAAGAGC
GCCCAATACGCAAACCGCCTCTCCCCGCGCGTTGGCCGATTCATTAATGCAGCTGAT
